>Addgene plasmid #232958 | pAG415Gal_Gcn4 ILVtoED solvvol | addgene full sequence | sequence record 465908 | Addgene NGS Result
ACGAAAGGGCCTCGTGATACGCCTATTTTTATAGGTTAATGTCATGATAATAATGGTTTCTTAGGACGGA
TCGCTTGCCTGTAACTTACACGCGCCTCGTATCTTTTAATGATGGAATAATTTGGGAATTTACTCTGTGT
TTATTTATTTTTATGTTTTGTATTTGGATTTTAGAAAGTAAATAAAGAAGGTAGAAGAGTTACGGAATGA
AGAAAAAAAAATAAACAAAGGTTTAAAAAATTTCAACAAAAAGCGTACTTTACATATATATTTATTAGAC
AAGAAAAGCAGATTAAATAGATATACATTCGATTAACGATAAGTAAAATGTAAAATCACAGGATTTTCGT
GTGTGGTCTTCTACACAGACAAGATGAAACAATTCGGCATTAATACCTGAGAGCAGGAAGAGCAAGATAA
AAGGTAGTATTTGTTGGCGATCCCCCTAGAGTCTTTTACATCTTCGGAAAACAAAAACTATTTTTTCTTT
AATTTCTTTTTTTACTTTCTATTTTTAATTTATATATTTATATTAAAAAATTTAAATTATAATTATTTTT
ATAGCACGTGATGAAAAGGACCCAGGTGGCACTTTTCGGGGAAATGTGCGCGGAACCCCTATTTGTTTAT
TTTTCTAAATACATTCAAATATGTATCCGCTCATGAGACAATAACCCTGATAAATGCTTCAATAATATTG
AAAAAGGAAGAGTATGAGTATTCAACATTTCCGTGTCGCCCTTATTCCCTTTTTTGCGGCATTTTGCCTT
CCTGTTTTTGCTCACCCAGAAACGCTGGTGAAAGTAAAAGATGCTGAAGATCAGTTGGGTGCACGAGTGG
GTTACATCGAACTGGATCTCAACAGCGGTAAGATCCTTGAGAGTTTTCGCCCCGAAGAACGTTTTCCAAT
GATGAGCACTTTTAAAGTTCTGCTATGTGGCGCGGTATTATCCCGTATTGACGCCGGGCAAGAGCAACTC
GGTCGCCGCATACACTATTCTCAGAATGACTTGGTTGAGTACTCACCAGTCACAGAAAAGCATCTTACGG
ATGGCATGACAGTAAGAGAATTATGCAGTGCTGCCATAACCATGAGTGATAACACTGCGGCCAACTTACT
TCTGACAACGATCGGAGGACCGAAGGAGCTAACCGCTTTTTTGCACAACATGGGGGATCATGTAACTCGC
CTTGATCGTTGGGAACCGGAGCTGAATGAAGCCATACCAAACGACGAGCGTGACACCACGATGCCTGTAG
CAATGGCAACAACGTTGCGCAAACTATTAACTGGCGAACTACTTACTCTAGCTTCCCGGCAACAATTAAT
AGACTGGATGGAGGCGGATAAAGTTGCAGGACCACTTCTGCGCTCGGCCCTTCCGGCTGGCTGGTTTATT
GCTGATAAATCTGGAGCCGGTGAGCGTGGGTCTCGCGGTATCATTGCAGCACTGGGGCCAGATGGTAAGC
CCTCCCGTATCGTAGTTATCTACACGACGGGGAGTCAGGCAACTATGGATGAACGAAATAGACAGATCGC
TGAGATAGGTGCCTCACTGATTAAGCATTGGTAACTGTCAGACCAAGTTTACTCATATATACTTTAGATT
GATTTAAAACTTCATTTTTAATTTAAAAGGATCTAGGTGAAGATCCTTTTTGATAATCTCATGACCAAAA
TCCCTTAACGTGAGTTTTCGTTCCACTGAGCGTCAGACCCCGTAGAAAAGATCAAAGGATCTTCTTGAGA
TCCTTTTTTTCTGCGCGTAATCTGCTGCTTGCAAACAAAAAAACCACCGCTACCAGCGGTGGTTTGTTTG
CCGGATCAAGAGCTACCAACTCTTTTTCCGAAGGTAACTGGCTTCAGCAGAGCGCAGATACCAAATACTG
TTCTTCTAGTGTAGCCGTAGTTAGGCCACCACTTCAAGAACTCTGTAGCACCGCCTACATACCTCGCTCT
GCTAATCCTGTTACCAGTGGCTGCTGCCAGTGGCGATAAGTCGTGTCTTACCGGGTTGGACTCAAGACGA
TAGTTACCGGATAAGGCGCAGCGGTCGGGCTGAACGGGGGGTTCGTGCACACAGCCCAGCTTGGAGCGAA
CGACCTACACCGAACTGAGATACCTACAGCGTGAGCTATGAGAAAGCGCCACGCTTCCCGAAGGGAGAAA
GGCGGACAGGTATCCGGTAAGCGGCAGGGTCGGAACAGGAGAGCGCACGAGGGAGCTTCCAGGGGGAAAC
GCCTGGTATCTTTATAGTCCTGTCGGGTTTCGCCACCTCTGACTTGAGCGTCGATTTTTGTGATGCTCGT
CAGGGGGGCGGAGCCTATGGAAAAACGCCAGCAACGCGGCCTTTTTACGGTTCCTGGCCTTTTGCTGGCC
TTTTGCTCACATGTTCTTTCCTGCGTTATCCCCTGATTCTGTGGATAACCGTATTACCGCCTTTGAGTGA
GCTGATACCGCTCGCCGCAGCCGAACGACCGAGCGCAGCGAGTCAGTGAGCGAGGAAGCGGAAGAGCGCC
CAATACGCAAACCGCCTCTCCCCGCGCGTTGGCCGATTCATTAATGCAGCTGGCACGACAGGTTTCCCGA
CTGGAAAGCGGGCAGTGAGCGCAACGCAATTAATGTGAGTTAGCTCACTCATTAGGCACCCCAGGCTTTA
CACTTTATGCTTCCGGCTCGTATGTTGTGTGGAATTGTGAGCGGATAACAATTTCACACAGGAAACAGCT
ATGACCATGATTACGCCAAGCGCGCAATTAACCCTCACTAAAGGGAACAAAAGCTGGAGCTCTAGTACGG
ATTAGAAGCCGCCGAGCGGGTGACAGCCCTCCGAAGGAAGACTCTCCTCCGTGCGTCCTCGTCTTCACCG
GTCGCGTTCCTGAAACGCAGATGTGCCTCGCGCCGCACTGCTCCGAACAATAAAGATTCTACAATACTAG
CTTTTATGGTTATGAAGAGGAAAAATTGGCAGTAACCTGGCCCCACAAACCTTCAAATGAACGAATCAAA
TTAACAACCATAGGATGATAATGCGATTAGTTTTTTAGCCTTATTTCTGGGGTAATTAATCAGCGAAGCG
ATGATTTTTGATCTATTAACAGATATATAAATGCAAAAACTGCATAACCACTTTAACTAATACTTTCAAC
ATTTTCGGTTTGTATTACTTCTTATTCAAATGTAATAAAAGTATCAACAAAAAATTGTTAATATACCTCT
ATACTTTAACGTCAAGGAGAAAAAACCCCGGATTCTAGAACTAGTGGATCCCCCATCACAAGTTTGTACA
AAAAAGCAGGCTTCGAGAACCTGTATTTTCAGGGTAGCCATATGACCACCGAAACCACACCGATGTTTGA
ATATGAAAATCTGGAAGAACAGACCAAAGAATGGACCACCGATTTTGATCAAGAAGAACCGGAAACCACC
GAAGAAGAAACCGACGCAGATAAAGCAGATGAAACCGGTAGCGGTAGTGGTAGCGGTTCACCGGAAAGCA
GCGATCCGGCAGCACTGAAACGTGCCCGTAATACCGAAGCAGCACGTCGTAGCCGTGCACGTAAACTGCA
GCGTATGAAACAGTTAGAAGATAAGGTTGAAGAACTGCTGTGCAAAAACTATCACCTGGAAAATGAAGTT
GCCCGTCTGAAAAAGCTGGTTGGTGAACGTTAAGACCCAGCTTTCTTGTACAAAGTGGTGATGGGCTGCA
GGAATTCGATATCAAGCTCGAGTCATGTAATTAGTTATGTCACGCTTACATTCACGCCCTCCCCCCACAT
CCGCTCTAACCGAAAAGGAAGGAGTTAGACAACCTGAAGTCTAGGTCCCTATTTATTTTTTTATAGTTAT
GTTAGTATTAAGAACGTTATTTATATTTCAAATTTTTCTTTTTTTTCTGTACAGACGCGTGTACGCATGT
AACATTATACTGAAAACCTTGCTTGAGAAGGTTTTGGGACGCTCGAAGGCTTTAATTTGCGGCCGGTACC
CAATTCGCCCTATAGTGAGTCGTATTACGCGCGCTCACTGGCCGTCGTTTTACAACGTCGTGACTGGGAA
AACCCTGGCGTTACCCAACTTAATCGCCTTGCAGCACATCCCCCTTTCGCCAGCTGGCGTAATAGCGAAG
AGGCCCGCACCGATCGCCCTTCCCAACAGTTGCGCAGCCTGAATGGCGAATGG
[124 nt withheld, positions 4184-4307]
C
[91 nt withheld, positions 4309-4399]
A
[49 nt withheld, positions 4401-4449]
CCTTTGACGTTGGAGTCCACGTTCTTT
[37 nt withheld, positions 4477-4513]
ACCCTATCTCGGTCTATTCTTTTGATTTATAAGGGATTTTGCCGATTTCGGCCTATTGGTTAAAAAATGA
GCTGATTTAACAAAAATTTAACGCGAATTTTAACAAAATATTAACGCTTACAATTTCCTGATGCGGTATT
TTCTCCTTACGCATCTGTGCGGTATTTCACACCGCATATCGACCGGTCGAGGAGAACTTCTAGTATATCT
ACATACCTAATATTATTGCCTTATTAAAAATGGAATCCCAACAATTACATCAAAATCCACATTCTCTTCA
AAATCAATTGTCCTGTACTTCCTTGTTCATGTGTGTTCAAAAACGTTATATTTATAGGATAATTATACTC
TATTTCTCAACAAGTAATTGGTTGTTTGGCCGAGCGGTCTAAGGCGCCTGATTCAAGAAATATCTTGACC
GCAGTTAACTGTGGGAATACTCAGGTATCGTAAGATGCAAGAGTTCGAATCTCTTAGCAACCATTATTTT
TTTCCTCAACATAACGAGAACACACAGGGGCGCTATCGCACAGAATCAAATTCGATGACTGGAAATTTTT
TGTTAATTTCAGAGGTCGCCTGACGCATATACCTTTTTCAACTGAAAAATTGGGAGAAAAAGGAAAGGTG
AGAGCGCCGGAACCGGCTTTTCATATAGAATAGAGAAGCGTTCATGACTAAATGCTTGCATCACAATACT
TGAAGTTGACAATATTATTTAAGGACCTATTGTTTTTTCCAATAGGTGGTTAGCAATCGTCTTACTTTCT
AACTTTTCTTACCTTTTACATTTCAGCAATATATATATATATATTTCAAGGATATACCATTCTAATGTCT
GCCCCTAAGAAGATCGTCGTTTTGCCAGGTGACCACGTTGGTCAAGAAATCACAGCCGAAGCCATTAAGG
TTCTTAAAGCTATTTCTGATGTTCGTTCCAATGTCAAGTTCGATTTCGAAAATCATTTAATTGGTGGTGC
TGCTATCGATGCTACAGGTGTTCCACTTCCAGATGAGGCGCTGGAAGCCTCCAAGAAGGCTGATGCCGTT
TTGTTAGGTGCTGTGGGTGGTCCTAAATGGGGTACCGGTAGTGTTAGACCTGAACAAGGTTTACTAAAAA
TCCGTAAAGAACTTCAATTGTACGCCAACTTAAGACCATGTAACTTTGCATCCGACTCTCTTTTAGACTT
ATCTCCAATCAAGCCACAATTTGCTAAAGGTACTGACTTCGTTGTTGTCAGAGAATTAGTGGGAGGTATT
TACTTTGGTAAGAGAAAGGAAGACGATGGTGATGGTGTCGCTTGGGATAGTGAACAATACACCGTTCCAG
AAGTGCAAAGAATCACAAGAATGGCCGCTTTCATGGCCCTACAACATGAGCCACCATTGCCTATTTGGTC
CTTGGATAAAGCTAATGTTTTGGCCTCTTCAAGATTATGGAGAAAAACTGTGGAGGAAACCATCAAGAAC
GAATTCCCTACATTGAAGGTTCAACATCAATTGATTGATTCTGCCGCCATGATCCTAGTTAAGAACCCAA
CCCACCTAAATGGTATTATAATCACCAGCAACATGTTTGGTGATATCATCTCCGATGAAGCCTCCGTTAT
CCCAGGTTCCTTGGGTTTGTTGCCATCTGCGTCCTTGGCCTCTTTGCCAGACAAGAACACCGCATTTGGT
TTGTACGAACCATGCCACGGTTCTGCTCCAGATTTGCCAAAGAATAAGGTCAACCCTATCGCCACTATCT
TGTCTGCTGCAATGATGTTGAAATTGTCATTGAACTTGCCTGAAGAAGGTAAGGCCATTGAAGATGCAGT
TAAAAAGGTTTTGGATGCAGGTATCAGAACTGGTGATTTAGGTGGTTCCAACAGTACCACCGAAGTCGGT
GATGCTGTCGCCGAAGAAGTTAAGAAAATCCTTGCTTAAAAAGATTCTCTTTTTTTATGATATTTGTACA
TAAACTTTATAAATGAAATTCATAATAGAAACGACACGAAATTACAAAATGGAATATGTTCATAGGGTAG
ACGAAACTATATACGCAATCTACATACATTTATCAAGAAGGAGAAAAAGGAGGATGTAAAGGAATACAGG
TAAGCAAATTGATACTAATGGCTCAACGTGATAAGGAAAAAGAATTGCACTTTAACATTAATATTGACAA
GGAGGAGGGCACCACACAAAAAGTTAGGTGTAACAGAAAATCATGAAACTATGATTCCTAATTTATATAT
TGGAGGATTTTCTCTAAAAAAAAAAAAATACAACAAATAAAAAACACTCAATGACCTGACCATTTGATGG
AGTTTAAGTCAATACCTTCTTGAACCATTTCCCATAATGGTGAAAGTTCCCTCAAGAATTTTACTCTGTC
AGAAACGGCCTTAACGACGTAGTCGATATGGTGCACTCTCAGTACAATCTGCTCTGATGCCGCATAGTTA
AGCCAGCCCCGACACCCGCCAACACCCGCTGACGCGCCCTGACGGGCTTGTCTGCTCCCGGCATCCGCTT
ACAGACAAGCTGTGACCGTCTCCGGGAGCTGCATGTGTCAGAGGTTTTCACCGTCATCACCGAAACGCGC
GAG
Features (pLannotate 1.2.2; 27 found; start..end, strand, type, name):
     69..572     -  misc_feature   CEN/ARS: S. cerevisiae CEN6 centromere fused to an autonomously replicating sequence
    609..713     +  promoter       AmpR promoter: bla
    714..1574    +  CDS            AmpR: β-lactamase; bla; confers resistance to ampicillin, carbenicillin, and related antibiotics
   1745..2333    +  rep_origin     ori: high-copy-number ColE1/pMB1/pBR322/pUC origin of replication
   2516..2608    +  CDS            lacI (fragment): lac repressor; lacI; The lac repressor binds to the lac operator to inhibit transcription in E. coli. This inhibition can be relieved by adding lactose or isopropyl-β-D-thiogalactopyranoside (IPTG).
   2621..2642    +  protein_bind   CAP binding site: CAP binding activates transcription in the presence of cAMP. E. coli catabolite activator protein
   2657..2687    +  promoter       lac promoter: promoter for the E. coli lac operon
   2695..2711    +  protein_bind   lac operator: The lac repressor binds to the lac operator to inhibit transcription in E. coli. This inhibition can be relieved by adding lactose or isopropyl-β-D-thiogalactopyranoside (IPTG). lac repressor encoded by lacI
   2756..2774    +  promoter       T3 promoter: promoter for bacteriophage T3 RNA polymerase
   2798..3239    +  promoter       GAL1 promoter: S. cerevisiae GAL1; inducible promoter, regulated by Gal4
   3254..3274    +  misc_feature   MCS (fragment): pBluescript multiple cloning site
   3278..3302    +  protein_bind   attB1: mutant version of attB; recombination site for the Gateway® BP reaction BP Clonase™
   3308..3324    +  CDS            TEV site (fragment): tobacco etch virus (TEV) protease recognition and cleavage site
   3500..3610    +  CDS            cpc-1 (fragment): CPC1_NEUCR - Experimental evidence at protein level: Swiss-Prot protein existence level 1. In N.crassa grown under amino acid starvation conditions, this protein is required for increasing the transcription of the genes coding for many amino acid biosynthetic pathways enzymes. This transcription factor binds and recognize the DNA sequence: 5'-TGACTC- 3'. From Neurospora crassa (strain ATCC 24698 / 74-OR23-1A / CBS 708.71 / DSM 1257 / FGSC 987).
   3675..3699    -  protein_bind   attB2: mutant version of attB; recombination site for the Gateway® BP reaction BP Clonase™
   3703..3728    +  misc_feature   MCS (fragment): pBluescript multiple cloning site
   3733..3980    +  terminator     CYC1 terminator: S. cerevisiae CYC1; transcription terminator for CYC1
   3999..4017    -  promoter       T7 promoter: promoter for bacteriophage T7 RNA polymerase
   4025..4180    +  CDS            lacZα (fragment): LacZα fragment of β-galactosidase; lacZ fragment
   4184..4612    +  rep_origin     f1 ori (sequence partly withheld): f1 bacteriophage origin of replication; arrow indicates direction of (+) strand synthesis
   4640..4692    -  misc_feature   bom (fragment): basis of mobility region from pBR322
   4723..4800    +  CDS            YO192_YEAST (fragment): Experimental evidence at protein level: Swiss-Prot protein existence level 1. From Saccharomyces cerevisiae (strain ATCC 204508 / S288c) (Baker's yeast).
   4940..5347    +  promoter       LEU2 promoter: S. cerevisiae LEU2
   5348..6442    +  CDS            LEU2: 3-isopropylmalate dehydrogenase, required for leucine biosynthesis; S. cerevisiae LEU2; yeast auxotrophic marker
   6804..6920    -  CDS            NFS1 (fragment): NFS1_YEAST - Also known as SPL1 From Saccharomyces cerevisiae (strain ATCC 204508 / S288c) (Baker's yeast).
   6919..6969    -  misc_feature   bom (fragment): basis of mobility region from pBR322
   7071..7106    -  CDS            rop (fragment): Rop protein, which maintains plasmids at low copy number; rop
