[The description below was written by a language model from this plasmid's Addgene catalogue record and pLannotate feature annotations shown in this document.]
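Description:
pAG415Gal_Gcn4 ILVtoED solvvol is a yeast expression plasmid built on the Gateway-compatible pAG415Gal-ccdB backbone, in which the ccdB destination cassette has been replaced by a mutant Saccharomyces cerevisiae Gcn4 coding sequence. It is a shuttle vector. In E. coli it replicates from a high-copy ColE1/pUC-type origin and is selected with ampicillin through the bla gene, and an f1 origin is also present. In yeast the CEN6/ARS element maintains it as a stable, low-copy centromeric plasmid, and the LEU2 marker under its own promoter allows selection in leucine auxotrophs. Residual pBluescript-derived elements (lac promoter/operator, lacZα fragment, T3 and T7 promoters) flank the expression cassette.

The insert sits between attB1 and attB2 sites left by Gateway recombination. It is driven by the Gal4-regulated GAL1 promoter, giving galactose-inducible expression, and is followed by the CYC1 terminator. A TEV protease cleavage site precedes the insert at its N-terminus. The space between the att sites is only about 370 bp, which suggests that a portion of Gcn4 rather than the full-length protein is encoded, although the record does not say so. The annotated match to the Neurospora homologue cpc-1 probably reflects the conserved DNA-binding region.

The variant carries 19 substitutions between residues 101 and 144. Isoleucine, leucine and valine residues are changed to aspartate or glutamate, and these are accompanied by conservative S-to-T, D-to-E and N-to-Q changes. The "solvvol" label is not explained in the record. The associated study examines how condensates and soluble complexes contribute to transcription factor function, so this plasmid evidently serves for inducible in vivo testing of this Gcn4 variant in yeast.
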