Addgene plasmid #232958: pAG415Gal_Gcn4 ILVtoED solvvol
Purpose: Galactose iduced expression of Gcn4 LVtoED solvvol in yeast
Depositing lab: Aseem Ansari & Tanja Mittag. Depositing organization: St. Jude Children's Research Hospital. Publication: Reconciling competing models on the roles of condensates and soluble complexes in transcription factor function. Bremer A, Lang WH, Kempen RP, Sweta K, Taylor AB, Borgia MB, Ansari AZ, Mittag T. bioRxiv [Preprint]. 2024 Nov 22:2024.11.21.624739. doi: 10.1101/2024.11.21.624739. PubMed 39605529.
Backbone
  Vector backbone: pAG415Gal-ccdB
  Backbone manufacturer: Susan Lindquist (Addgene #14145)
  Vector type: Yeast Expression
  Selectable markers: LEU2
Growth in bacteria
  Bacterial resistance: Ampicillin, 100 μg/mL
  Growth temperature: 37°C
  Growth strain: DH5alpha
  Copy number: High Copy
Gene/Insert
  Gene/Insert name: Gcn4 ILVtoED solvvol
  Species: S. cerevisiae (budding yeast)
  Mutation: S101T, D103E, S104T, D115E, N116Q, S117T, S122T, L123D, N126Q, D127E, I128E, V130E, D133E, D134E, V135E, S136T, L137D, I142D, S144T
  Promoter: Gal1
  Tag / fusion protein: TEV cleavage site (N terminal on insert)
  Cloning method: Gateway Cloning
Terms and licenses: Academic/Nonprofit Terms; Industry Terms: Not Available to Industry
Depositor comments: Please visit https://doi.org/10.1101/2024.11.21.624739 for bioRxiv preprint.
How to cite: pAG415Gal_Gcn4 ILVtoED solvvol was a gift from Aseem Ansari & Tanja Mittag (Addgene plasmid # 232958 ; http://n2t.net/addgene:232958 ; RRID:Addgene_232958)
